>Addgene plasmid #141574 | TFORF0308 | addgene full sequence | sequence record 400410 | Addgene NGS Result
TTAATGTAGTCTTATGCAATACTCTTGTAGTCTTGCAACATGGTAACGATGAGTTAGCAACATGCCTTAC
AAGGAGAGAAAAAGCACCGTGCATGCCGATTGGTGGAAGTAAGGTGGTACGATCGTGCCTTATTAGGAAG
GCAACAGACGGGTCTGACATGGATTGGACGAACCACTGAATTGCCGCATTGCAGAGATATTGTATTTAAG
TGCCTAGCTCGATACATAAACGGGTCTCTCTGGTTAGACCAGATCTGAGCCTGGGAGCTCTCTGGCTAAC
TAGGGAACCCACTGCTTAAGCCTCAATAAAGCTTGCCTTGAGTGCTTCAAGTAGTGTGTGCCCGTCTGTT
GTGTGACTCTGGTAACTAGAGATCCCTCAGACCCTTTTAGTCAGTGTGGAAAATCTCTAGCAGTGGCGCC
CGAACAGGGACTTGAAAGCGAAAGGGAAACCAGAGGAGCTCTCTCGACGCAGGACTCGGCTTGCTGAAGC
GCGCACGGCAAGAGGCGAGGGGCGGCGACTGGTGAGTACGCCAAAAATTTTGACTAGCGGAGGCTAGAAG
GAGAGAGATGGGTGCGAGAGCGTCAGTATTAAGCGGGGGAGAATTAGATCGCGATGGGAAAAAATTCGGT
TAAGGCCAGGGGGAAAGAAAAAATATAAATTAAAACATATAGTATGGGCAAGCAGGGAGCTAGAACGATT
CGCAGTTAATCCTGGCCTGTTAGAAACATCAGAAGGCTGTAGACAAATACTGGGACAGCTACAACCATCC
CTTCAGACAGGATCAGAAGAACTTAGATCATTATATAATACAGTAGCAACCCTCTATTGTGTGCATCAAA
GGATAGAGATAAAAGACACCAAGGAAGCTTTAGACAAGATAGAGGAAGAGCAAAACAAAAGTAAGACCAC
CGCACAGCAAGCGGCCGCTGATCTTCAGACCTGGAGGAGGAGATATGAGGGACAATTGGAGAAGTGAATT
ATATAAATATAAAGTAGTAAAAATTGAACCATTAGGAGTAGCACCCACCAAGGCAAAGAGAAGAGTGGTG
CAGAGAGAAAAAAGAGCAGTGGGAATAGGAGCTTTGTTCCTTGGGTTCTTGGGAGCAGCAGGAAGCACTA
TGGGCGCAGCGTCAATGACGCTGACGGTACAGGCCAGACAATTATTGTCTGGTATAGTGCAGCAGCAGAA
CAATTTGCTGAGGGCTATTGAGGCGCAACAGCATCTGTTGCAACTCACAGTCTGGGGCATCAAGCAGCTC
CAGGCAAGAATCCTGGCTGTGGAAAGATACCTAAAGGATCAACAGCTCCTGGGGATTTGGGGTTGCTCTG
GAAAACTCATTTGCACCACTGCTGTGCCTTGGAATGCTAGTTGGAGTAATAAATCTCTGGAACAGATTTG
GAATCACACGACCTGGATGGAGTGGGACAGAGAAATTAACAATTACACAAGCTTAATACACTCCTTAATT
GAAGAATCGCAAAACCAGCAAGAAAAGAATGAACAAGAATTATTGGAATTAGATAAATGGGCAAGTTTGT
GGAATTGGTTTAACATAACAAATTGGCTGTGGTATATAAAATTATTCATAATGATAGTAGGAGGCTTGGT
AGGTTTAAGAATAGTTTTTGCTGTACTTTCTATAGTGAATAGAGTTAGGCAGGGATATTCACCATTATCG
TTTCAGACCCACCTCCCAACCCCGAGGGGACCCATGCATTGCATCTCAATTAGTCAGCAACCAGGTGTGG
AAAGTCCCCAGGCTCCCCAGCAGGCAGAAGTATGCAAAGCATGCGTCTCAATTAGTCAGCAACCATAGTC
CCGCCCCTAACTCCGCCCATCCCGCCCCTAACTCCGCCCAGTTCCGCCCATTCTCCGCCCCATGGCTGAC
TAATTTTTTTTATTTATGCAGAGGCCGAGGCCGCCTCGGCCTCTGAGCTATTCCAGAAGTAGTGAGGAGG
CTTTTTTGGAGGCCTAGGCTTTTGCAAAAAGCTTTCTAGAGGTACCACCGGAGCTTACCATGACCGAGTA
CAAGCCCACGGTGCGCCTCGCCACCCGCGACGACGTCCCCAGGGCCGTACGCACCCTCGCCGCCGCGTTC
GCCGACTACCCCGCCACGCGCCACACCGTCGATCCGGACCGCCACATCGAGCGGGTCACCGAGCTGCAAG
AACTCTTCCTCACGCGCGTCGGGCTCGACATCGGCAAGGTGTGGGTCGCGGACGACGGCGCCGCCGTGGC
GGTCTGGACCACGCCGGAGAGCGTCGAAGCGGGGGCGGTGTTCGCCGAGATCGGCCCGCGCATGGCCGAG
TTGAGCGGTTCCCGGCTGGCCGCGCAGCAACAGATGGAAGGCCTCCTGGCGCCGCACCGGCCCAAGGAGC
CCGCGTGGTTCCTGGCCACCGTCGGCGTCTCGCCCGACCACCAGGGCAAGGGTCTGGGCAGCGCCGTCGT
GCTCCCCGGAGTGGAGGCGGCCGAGCGCGCCGGGGTGCCCGCCTTCCTGGAGACCTCCGCGCCCCGCAAC
CTCCCCTTCTACGAGCGGCTCGGCTTCACCGTCACCGCCGACGTCGAGGTGCCCGAAGGACCGCGCACCT
GGTGCATGACCCGCAAGCCCGGTGCCAGTTAACGAATTCTAGATCTTGAGACAAATGGCAGTATTCATCC
ACAATTTTAAAAGAAAAGGGGGGATTGGGGGGTACAGTGCAGGGGAAAGAATAGTAGACATAATAGCAAC
AGACATACAAACTAAAGAATTACAAAAACAAATTACAAAAATTCAAAATTTTCGGGTTTATTACAGGGAC
AGCAGAGATCCACTTTGGCGCCGGCTCGAGGCCTGCAGGTGCAAAGATGGATAAAGTTTTAAACAGAGAG
GAATCTTTGCAGCTAATGGACCTTCTAGGTCTTGAAAGGAGTGGGAATTGGCTCCGGTGCCCGTCAGTGG
GCAGAGCGCACATCGCCCACAGTCCCCGAGAAGTTGGGGGGAGGGGTCGGCAATTGAACCGGTGCCTAGA
GAAGGTGGCGCGGGGTAAACTGGGAAAGTGATGTCGTGTACTGGCTCCGCCTTTTTCCCGAGGGTGGGGG
AGAACCGTATATAAGTGCAGTAGTCGCCGTGAACGTTCTTTTTCGCAACGGGTTTGCCGCCAGAACACAG
GTAAGTGCCGTGTGTGGTTCCCGCGGGCCTGGCCTCTTTACGGGTTATGGCCCTTGCGTGCCTTGAATTA
CTTCCACCTGGCTGCAGTACGTGATTCTTGATCCCGAGCTTCGGGTTGGAAGTGGGTGGGAGAGTTCGAG
GCCTTGCGCTTAAGGAGCCCCTTCGCCTCGTGCTTGAGTTGAGGCCTGGCCTGGGCGCTGGGGCCGCCGC
GTGCGAATCTGGTGGCACCTTCGCGCCTGTCTCGCTGCTTTCGATAAGTCTCTAGCCATTTAAAATTTTT
GATGACCTGCTGCGACGCTTTTTTTCTGGCAAGATAGTCTTGTAAATGCGGGCCAAGATCTGCACACTGG
TATTTCGGTTTTTGGGGCCGCGGGCGGCGACGGGGCCCGTGCGTCCCAGCGCACATGTTCGGCGAGGCGG
GGCCTGCGAGCGCGGCCACCGAGAATCGGACGGGGGTAGTCTCAAGCTGGCCGGCCTGCTCTGGTGCCTG
GCCTCGCGCCGCCGTGTATCGCCCCGCCCTGGGCGGCAAGGCTGGCCCGGTCGGCACCAGTTGCGTGAGC
GGAAAGATGGCCGCTTCCCGGCCCTGCTGCAGGGAGCTCAAAATGGAGGACGCGGCGCTCGGGAGAGCGG
GCGGGTGAGTCACCCACACAAAGGAAAAGGGCCTTTCCGTCCTCAGCCGTCGCTTCATGTGACTCCACGG
AGTACCGGGCGCCGTCCAGGCACCTCGATTAGTTCTCGAGCTTTTGGAGTACGTCGTCTTTAGGTTGGGG
GGAGGGGTTTTATGCGATGGAGTTTCCCCACACTGAGTGGGTGGAGACTGAAGTTAGGCCAGCTTGGCAC
TTGATGTAATTCTCCTTGGAATTTGCCCTTTTTGAGTTTGGATCTTGGTTCATTCTCAAGCCTCAGACAG
TGGTTCAAAGTTTTTTTCTTCCATTTCAGGTGTCGTGAGGCTAGCACCGCCACCATGAGCAAATGTGCAA
GGAAAAAATATATTAAGACAAATCCAAGACAAATGACCATGGAAACAGTTGAATCCCAGCATGATGGAAG
TATAACAGCTTCTTTGACAGAGAGCAAGTCTGCTCATGTGCAGACTCAGACTGGCCAAAATTCAATCCCT
GCTTTAGCTCAGGTAGCAGCAATTGCAGAGACAGATGAATCTGCAGAATCAGAAGGTGTAATTGATTCTC
ATAAACGTAGAGAAATCCTTTCACGAAGACCCTCTTATAGGAAAATACTGAATGAACTGTCCTCTGATGT
GCCTGGTGTTCCCAAGATTGAAGAAGAGAGATCAGAGGAAGAAGGAACACCACCTAGTATTGCTACCATG
GCAGTACCAACTAGCATATATCAGACTAGCACGGGGCAATACACTGCCACTGGTGACATGCCAACTTACC
AGATCCGAGCTCCTACTGCTGCTTTGCCACAGGGAGTGGTGATGGCTGCATCGCCCGGAAGTTTGCACAG
TCCCCAGCAGCTGGCAGAAGAAGCAACACGCAAACGAGAGCTGAGGCTAATGAAAAACAGGGAAGCTGCC
CGGGAGTGTCGCAGGAAGAAGAAAGAATATGTCAAATGTCTTGAAAATCGTGTGGCTGTGCTTGAAAACC
AAAACAAGACTCTCATTGAGGAACTCAAGGCCCTCAAAGATCTTTATTGCCATAAAGTAGAGTAGTAATG
AACTAGTCCGTAACTTGAAAGTATTTCGATTTCTTGGCTTTATATATCTTGTGGAAAGGACGACGTGCTC
TCTACATTGCATGTCCAACGCGTTAAGTCGACAATCAACCTCTGGATTACAAAATTTGTGAAAGATTGAC
TGGTATTCTTAACTATGTTGCTCCTTTTACGCTATGTGGATACGCTGCTTTAATGCCTTTGTATCATGCT
ATTGCTTCCCGTATGGCTTTCATTTTCTCCTCCTTGTATAAATCCTGGTTGCTGTCTCTTTATGAGGAGT
TGTGGCCCGTTGTCAGGCAACGTGGCGTGGTGTGCACTGTGTTTGCTGACGCAACCCCCACTGGTTGGGG
CATTGCCACCACCTGTCAGCTCCTTTCCGGGACTTTCGCTTTCCCCCTCCCTATTGCCACGGCGGAACTC
ATCGCCGCCTGCCTTGCCCGCTGCTGGACAGGGGCTCGGCTGTTGGGCACTGACAATTCCGTGGTGTTGT
CGGGGAAATCATCGTCCTTTCCTTGGCTGCTCGCCTGTGTTGCCACCTGGATTCTGCGCGGGACGTCCTT
CTGCTACGTCCCTTCGGCCCTCAATCCAGCGGACCTTCCTTCCCGCGGCCTGCTGCCGGCTCTGCGGCCT
CTTCCGCGTCTTCGCCTTCGCCCTCAGACGAGTCGGATCTCCCTTTGGGCCGCCTCCCCGCGTCGACTTT
AAGACCAATGACTTACAAGGCAGCTGTAGATCTTAGCCACTTTTTAAAAGAAAAGGGGGGACTGGAAGGG
CTAATTCACTCCCAACGAAGACAAGATCTGCTTTTTGCTTGTACTGGGTCTCTCTGGTTAGACCAGATCT
GAGCCTGGGAGCTCTCTGGCTAACTAGGGAACCCACTGCTTAAGCCTCAATAAAGCTTGCCTTGAGTGCT
TCAAGTAGTGTGTGCCCGTCTGTTGTGTGACTCTGGTAACTAGAGATCCCTCAGACCCTTTTAGTCAGTG
TGGAAAATCTCTAGCAGTACGTATAGTAGTTCATGTCATCTTATTATTCAGTATTTATAACTTGCAAAGA
AATGAATATCAGAGAGTGAGAGGAACTTGTTTATTGCAGCTTATAATGGTTACAAATAAAGCAATAGCAT
CACAAATTTCACAAATAAAGCATTTTTTTCACTGCATTCTAGTTGTGGTTTGTCCAAACTCATCAATGTA
TCTTATCATGTCTGGCTCTAGCTATCCCGCCCCTAACTCCGCCCATCCCGCCCCTAACTCCGCCCAGTTC
CGCCCATTCTCCGCCCCATGGCTGACTAATTTTTTTTATTTATGCAGAGGCCGAGGCCGCCTCGGCCTCT
GAGCTATTCCAGAAGTAGTGAGGAGGCTTTTTTGGAGGCCTAGGGACGTACCCAATTCGCCCTATAGTGA
GTCGTATTACGCGCGCTCACTGGCCGTCGTTTTACAACGTCGTGACTGGGAAAACCCTGGCGTTACCCAA
CTTAATCGCCTTGCAGCACATCCCCCTTTCGCCAGCTGGCGTAATAGCGAAGAGGCCCGCACCGATCGCC
CTTCCCAACAGTTGCGCAGCCTGAATGGCGAATGGG
[124 nt withheld, positions 6407-6530]
C
[91 nt withheld, positions 6532-6622]
A
[49 nt withheld, positions 6624-6672]
CCTTTGACGTTGGAGTCCACGTTCTTT
[37 nt withheld, positions 6700-6736]
ACCCTATCTCGGTCTATTCTTTTGATTTATAAGGGATTTTGCCGATTTCGGCCTATTGGTTAAAAAATGA
GCTGATTTAACAAAAATTTAACGCGAATTTTAACAAAATATTAACGCTTACAATTTAGGTGGCACTTTTC
GGGGAAATGTGCGCGGAACCCCTATTTGTTTATTTTTCTAAATACATTCAAATATGTATCCGCTCATGAG
ACAATAACCCTGATAAATGCTTCAATAATATTGAAAAAGGAAGAGTATGAGTATTCAACATTTCCGTGTC
GCCCTTATTCCCTTTTTTGCGGCATTTTGCCTTCCTGTTTTTGCTCACCCAGAAACGCTGGTGAAAGTAA
AAGATGCTGAAGATCAGTTGGGTGCACGAGTGGGTTACATCGAACTGGATCTCAACAGCGGTAAGATCCT
TGAGAGTTTTCGCCCCGAAGAACGTTTTCCAATGATGAGCACTTTTAAAGTTCTGCTATGTGGCGCGGTA
TTATCCCGTATTGACGCCGGGCAAGAGCAACTCGGTCGCCGCATACACTATTCTCAGAATGACTTGGTTG
AGTACTCACCAGTCACAGAAAAGCATCTTACGGATGGCATGACAGTAAGAGAATTATGCAGTGCTGCCAT
AACCATGAGTGATAACACTGCGGCCAACTTACTTCTGACAACGATCGGAGGACCGAAGGAGCTAACCGCT
TTTTTGCACAACATGGGGGATCATGTAACTCGCCTTGATCGTTGGGAACCGGAGCTGAATGAAGCCATAC
CAAACGACGAGCGTGACACCACGATGCCTGTAGCAATGGCAACAACGTTGCGCAAACTATTAACTGGCGA
ACTACTTACTCTAGCTTCCCGGCAACAATTAATAGACTGGATGGAGGCGGATAAAGTTGCAGGACCACTT
CTGCGCTCGGCCCTTCCGGCTGGCTGGTTTATTGCTGATAAATCTGGAGCCGGTGAGCGTGGGTCTCGCG
GTATCATTGCAGCACTGGGGCCAGATGGTAAGCCCTCCCGTATCGTAGTTATCTACACGACGGGGAGTCA
GGCAACTATGGATGAACGAAATAGACAGATCGCTGAGATAGGTGCCTCACTGATTAAGCATTGGTAACTG
TCAGACCAAGTTTACTCATATATACTTTAGATTGATTTAAAACTTCATTTTTAATTTAAAAGGATCTAGG
TGAAGATCCTTTTTGATAATCTCATGACCAAAATCCCTTAACGTGAGTTTTCGTTCCACTGAGCGTCAGA
CCCCGTAGAAAAGATCAAAGGATCTTCTTGAGATCCTTTTTTTCTGCGCGTAATCTGCTGCTTGCAAACA
AAAAAACCACCGCTACCAGCGGTGGTTTGTTTGCCGGATCAAGAGCTACCAACTCTTTTTCCGAAGGTAA
CTGGCTTCAGCAGAGCGCAGATACCAAATACTGTTCTTCTAGTGTAGCCGTAGTTAGGCCACCACTTCAA
GAACTCTGTAGCACCGCCTACATACCTCGCTCTGCTAATCCTGTTACCAGTGGCTGCTGCCAGTGGCGAT
AAGTCGTGTCTTACCGGGTTGGACTCAAGACGATAGTTACCGGATAAGGCGCAGCGGTCGGGCTGAACGG
GGGGTTCGTGCACACAGCCCAGCTTGGAGCGAACGACCTACACCGAACTGAGATACCTACAGCGTGAGCT
ATGAGAAAGCGCCACGCTTCCCGAAGGGAGAAAGGCGGACAGGTATCCGGTAAGCGGCAGGGTCGGAACA
GGAGAGCGCACGAGGGAGCTTCCAGGGGGAAACGCCTGGTATCTTTATAGTCCTGTCGGGTTTCGCCACC
TCTGACTTGAGCGTCGATTTTTGTGATGCTCGTCAGGGGGGCGGAGCCTATGGAAAAACGCCAGCAACGC
GGCCTTTTTACGGTTCCTGGCCTTTTGCTGGCCTTTTGCTCACATGTTCTTTCCTGCGTTATCCCCTGAT
TCTGTGGATAACCGTATTACCGCCTTTGAGTGAGCTGATACCGCTCGCCGCAGCCGAACGACCGAGCGCA
GCGAGTCAGTGAGCGAGGAAGCGGAAGAGCGCCCAATACGCAAACCGCCTCTCCCCGCGCGTTGGCCGAT
TCATTAATGCAGCTGGCACGACAGGTTTCCCGACTGGAAAGCGGGCAGTGAGCGCAACGCAATTAATGTG
AGTTAGCTCACTCATTAGGCACCCCAGGCTTTACACTTTATGCTTCCGGCTCGTATGTTGTGTGGAATTG
TGAGCGGATAACAATTTCACACAGGAAACAGCTATGACCATGATTACGCCAAGCGCGCAATTAACCCTCA
CTAAAGGGAACAAAAGCTGGAGCTGCAAGC
Features (pLannotate 1.2.2; 31 found; start..end, strand, type, name):
      5..231     +  promoter       RSV promoter: Rous sarcoma virus enhancer/promoter
    232..412     +  LTR            5' LTR (truncated): truncated 5' long terminal repeat (LTR) from HIV-1
    459..584     +  misc_feature   HIV-1 Ψ: packaging signal of human immunodeficiency virus type 1
    568..931     +  CDS            HIV-1 gag (fragment): gag protein from human immunodeficiency virus 1; gag
   1077..1310    +  misc_feature   RRE: The Rev response element (RRE) of HIV-1 allows for Rev-dependent mRNA export from the nucleus to the cytoplasm.
   1687..1713    +  CDS            Rev (fragment): human immunodeficiency virus 1 (HIV-1) Rev protein; rev; enhances nuclear export of unspliced and incompletely spliced viral mRNAs
   1720..1743    +  promoter       SV40 promoter (fragment): SV40 early promoter
   1744..1815    +  promoter       SV40 promoter (fragment): SV40 enhancer and early promoter
   1839..1974    +  rep_origin     SV40 ori: SV40 origin of replication
   2020..2616    +  CDS            PuroR (fragment): puromycin N-acetyltransferase; pac from Streptomyces; confers resistance to puromycin
   2665..2782    +  misc_feature   cPPT/CTS: central polypurine tract and central termination sequence of HIV-1
   2847..2913    +  CDS            small t antigen (fragment): SV40 (simian virus 40) small t antigen
   2920..4098    +  promoter       EF-1α promoter: strong constitutive promoter for human elongation factor EF-1α
   4115..4804    +  CDS            Crem (fragment): CREM_MOUSE - Experimental evidence at protein level: Swiss-Prot protein existence level 1. [Isoform 11]: Plays a role in the regulation of the circadian clock: acts as a transcriptional repressor of the core circadian component PER1 by directly binding to cAMP response elements in its promoter. From Mus musculus (Mouse).
   4838..4891    +  promoter       U6 promoter (fragment): RNA polymerase III promoter for human U6 snRNA
   4933..5521    +  misc_feature   WPRE: woodchuck hepatitis virus posttranscriptional regulatory element
   5572..5591    +  misc_feature   cPPT/CTS (fragment): central polypurine tract and central termination sequence of HIV-1
   5593..5826    +  LTR            3' LTR (ΔU3): self-inactivating 3' long terminal repeat (LTR) from HIV-1
   5904..6025    +  polyA_signal   SV40 poly(A) signal: SV40 polyadenylation signal
   6065..6200    +  rep_origin     SV40 ori: SV40 origin of replication
   6221..6239    -  promoter       T7 promoter: promoter for bacteriophage T7 RNA polymerase
   6247..6402    +  CDS            lacZα (fragment): LacZα fragment of β-galactosidase; lacZ fragment
   6407..6835    +  rep_origin     f1 ori (sequence partly withheld): f1 bacteriophage origin of replication; arrow indicates direction of (+) strand synthesis
   6888..6992    +  promoter       AmpR promoter: bla
   6993..7853    +  CDS            AmpR: β-lactamase; bla; confers resistance to ampicillin, carbenicillin, and related antibiotics
   8024..8612    +  rep_origin     ori: high-copy-number ColE1/pMB1/pBR322/pUC origin of replication
   8795..8887    +  CDS            lacI (fragment): lac repressor; lacI; The lac repressor binds to the lac operator to inhibit transcription in E. coli. This inhibition can be relieved by adding lactose or isopropyl-β-D-thiogalactopyranoside (IPTG).
   8900..8921    +  protein_bind   CAP binding site: CAP binding activates transcription in the presence of cAMP. E. coli catabolite activator protein
   8936..8966    +  promoter       lac promoter: promoter for the E. coli lac operon
   8974..8990    +  protein_bind   lac operator: The lac repressor binds to the lac operator to inhibit transcription in E. coli. This inhibition can be relieved by adding lactose or isopropyl-β-D-thiogalactopyranoside (IPTG). lac repressor encoded by lacI
   9035..9053    +  promoter       T3 promoter: promoter for bacteriophage T3 RNA polymerase
