[The description below was written by a language model from this plasmid's Addgene catalogue record and pLannotate feature annotations shown in this document.]
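Description:
TFORF0308 is a lentiviral mammalian expression plasmid built on the pLX_TRC317 backbone for overexpressing the human transcription factor CREM (cAMP responsive element modulator, also known as ICER). It belongs to a barcoded transcription factor ORF collection: each construct carries a unique 24-bp barcode, so the identity of the delivered factor can be read out in pooled overexpression screens, such as those probing directed differentiation. The plasmid is propagated in E. coli through a high-copy ColE1/pUC-type origin with ampicillin resistance (AmpR), and it also contains an f1 origin. The depositor warns that recombination can occur, as is common for LTR-containing vectors.

The viral portion has a third-generation, self-inactivating layout. An RSV promoter drives a truncated HIV-1 5' LTR, followed by the Ψ packaging signal with a gag fragment, the RRE for Rev-dependent export of the genomic RNA, a cPPT/CTS element, and a ΔU3 3' LTR, with an SV40 polyadenylation signal downstream. Two expression units lie between the LTRs. An SV40 early promoter/origin region precedes the puromycin N-acetyltransferase gene, which allows selection of transduced cells. The EF-1α promoter drives the synthesized CREM ORF, recorded as an 812-bp insert. The automated annotation labels this ORF by homology to mouse Crem, but the catalogue entry gives the species as human. A WPRE downstream of the ORF enhances transcript stability and expression. The barcode is not annotated in the feature table. A short U6 promoter fragment between the ORF and the WPRE, along with the lac, T7 and T3 elements in the backbone, appear to be cloning remnants rather than functional parts.
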