Addgene plasmid #141574: TFORF0308
Purpose: Lentiviral vector for overexpressing the CREM transcription factor ORF with a unique 24-bp barcode. Barcodes facilitate identification of transcription factors in pooled screens.
Depositing lab: Feng Zhang. Depositing organization: Broad Institute. Publication: A transcription factor atlas of directed differentiation. Joung J, Ma S, Tay T, Geiger-Schuller KR, Kirchgatterer PC, Verdine VK, Guo B, Arias-Garcia MA, Allen WE, Singh A, Kuksenko O, Abudayyeh OO, Gootenberg JS, Fu Z, Macrae RK, Buenrostro JD, Regev A, Zhang F. Cell. 2023 Jan 5;186(1):209-229.e26. doi: 10.1016/j.cell.2022.11.026. PubMed 36608654.
Backbone
  Vector backbone: pLX_TRC317
  Backbone manufacturer: Broad Institute Genetic Perturbation Platform
  Backbone size w/o insert (bp): 8264
  Vector type: Mammalian Expression, Lentiviral
  Selectable markers: Puromycin
Growth in bacteria
  Bacterial resistance: Ampicillin, 100 μg/mL
  Growth temperature: 37°C
  Growth strain: NEB Stable
  Copy number: High Copy
Gene/Insert
  Gene/Insert name: CREM
  Species: H. sapiens (human)
  Insert size (bp): 812
  Entrez Gene: CREM (a.k.a. CREM-2, ICER, hCREM-2)
  Promoter: EF1a
  Cloning method: Unknown
  Sequencing primers: 5′ GGGTGGAGACTGAAGTTAGGCCAG; 3′ CACATAGCGTAAAAGGAGCAACATAG
Terms and licenses: Academic/Nonprofit Terms; Industry Terms: Not Available to Industry
Depositor comments: XM_006717383,NM_183012,ENST00000374734 . The transcription factor ORF portion of this plasmid was synthesized by Genewiz. Please test multiple small colonies in case of plasmid recombination. To make this collection available in a timely manner, a portion of this collection was not fully sequenced by Addgene. If an Addgene verified full plasmid sequence is not available, please contact us prior to placing an order to request the full sequence.
How to cite: TFORF0308 was a gift from Feng Zhang (Addgene plasmid # 141574 ; http://n2t.net/addgene:141574 ; RRID:Addgene_141574)
