>Addgene plasmid #141574 | TFORF0308 | depositor partial sequence | sequence record 276859 | Insert
ACCGCCACCATGAGCAAATGTGCAAGGAAAAAATATATTAAGACAAATCCAAGACAAATGACCATGGAAA
CAGTTGAATCCCAGCATGATGGAAGTATAACAGCTTCTTTGACAGAGAGCAAGTCTGCTCATGTGCAGAC
TCAGACTGGCCAAAATTCAATCCCTGCTTTAGCTCAGGTAGCAGCAATTGCAGAGACAGATGAATCTGCA
GAATCAGAAGGTGTAATTGATTCTCATAAACGTAGAGAAATCCTTTCACGAAGACCCTCTTATAGGAAAA
TACTGAATGAACTGTCCTCTGATGTGCCTGGTGTTCCCAAGATTGAAGAAGAGAGATCAGAGGAAGAAGG
AACACCACCTAGTATTGCTACCATGGCAGTACCAACTAGCATATATCAGACTAGCACGGGGCAATACACT
GCCACTGGTGACATGCCAACTTACCAGATCCGAGCTCCTACTGCTGCTTTGCCACAGGGAGTGGTGATGG
CTGCATCGCCCGGAAGTTTGCACAGTCCCCAGCAGCTGGCAGAAGAAGCAACACGCAAACGAGAGCTGAG
GCTAATGAAAAACAGGGAAGCTGCCCGGGAGTGTCGCAGGAAGAAGAAAGAATATGTCAAATGTCTTGAA
AATCGTGTGGCTGTGCTTGAAAACCAAAACAAGACTCTCATTGAGGAACTCAAGGCCCTCAAAGATCTTT
ATTGCCATAAAGTAGAGTAGTAATGAACTAGTCCGTAACTTGAAAGTATTTCGATTTCTTGGCTTTATAT
ATCTTGTGGAAAGGACGACGTGCTCTCTACATTGCATGTCCA
