>Addgene plasmid #141574 | TFORF0308 | depositor partial sequence | sequence record 276860 | Barcode
CGTGCTCTCTACATTGCATGTCCA
